Addgene plasmid #211245: pBiT3.1-N_NWD2:944-1662
Purpose: Mammalian expression of human NWD2 fragment S944 to S1662. N-terminal HiBiT tag.
Depositing lab: Cheryl Arrowsmith. Depositing organization: University of Toronto. Publication: A Target Class Ligandability Evaluation of WD40 Repeat-Containing Proteins. Ackloo S, Li F, Szewczyk M, Seitova A, Loppnau P, Zeng H, Xu J, Ahmad S, Arnautova YA, Baghaie AJ, Beldar S, Bolotokova A, Centrella PA, Chau I, Clark MA, Cuozzo JW, Dehghani-Tafti S, Disch JS, Dong A, Dumas A, Feng JA, Ghiabi P, Gibson E, Gilmer J, Goldman B, Green SR, Guie MA, Guilinger JP, Harms N, Herasymenko O, Houliston S, Hutchinson A, Kearnes S, Keefe AD, Kimani SW, Kramer T, Kutera M, Kwak HA, Lento C, Li Y, Liu J, Loup J, Machado RAC, Mulhern CJ, Perveen S, Righetto GL, Riley P, Shrestha S, Sigel EA, Silva M, Sintchak MD, Slakman BL, Taylor RD, Thompson J, Torng W, Underkoffler C, von Rechenberg M, Walsh RT, Watson I, Wilson DJ, Wolf E, Yadav M, Yazdi AK, Zhang J, Zhang Y, Santhakumar V, Edwards AM, Barsyte-Lovejoy D, Schapira M, Brown PJ, Halabelian L, Arrowsmith CH. J Med Chem. 2025 Jan 23;68(2):1092-1112. doi: 10.1021/acs.jmedchem.4c02010. Epub 2024 Nov 4. PubMed 39495097.
Backbone
  Vector backbone: pBiT3.1-N
  Backbone manufacturer: Promega
  Vector type: Mammalian Expression
  Selectable markers: Neomycin (select with G418)
Growth in bacteria
  Bacterial resistance: Kanamycin, 50 μg/mL
  Growth temperature: 37°C
  Growth strain: DH5alpha
  Copy number: High Copy
Gene/Insert
  Gene/Insert name: NWD2:S944-S1662
  Species: H. sapiens (human)
  Insert size (bp): 2157
  Mutation: wild type
  Entrez Gene: KIAA1239
  Promoter: CMV
  Tag / fusion protein: MVSGWRLFKKISGSSGGSSG (N terminal on insert)
  Cloning method: Ligation Independent Cloning
  Sequencing primers: 5′ T7; 3′ TTGCTCAGCGGTGGCAGCAG
Resource information
  A portion of this plasmid was derived from a plasmid made by: Integrated DNA Technologies (Synthetic dsDNA)
Terms and licenses: Academic/Nonprofit Terms; Industry Terms: Not Available to Industry
Depositor comments: 5' Cloning Site: Xho1 (not destroyed), 3' Cloning Site: Xba1 (not destroyed).
How to cite: pBiT3.1-N_NWD2:944-1662 was a gift from Cheryl Arrowsmith (Addgene plasmid # 211245 ; http://n2t.net/addgene:211245 ; RRID:Addgene_211245)
