[The description below was written by a language model from this plasmid's Addgene catalogue record and pLannotate feature annotations shown in this document.]
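Description:
pBiT3.1-N_NWD2:944-1662 is a mammalian expression plasmid built on Promega's pBiT3.1-N backbone, carrying a wild-type fragment of human NWD2 (also known as KIAA1239) spanning residues S944 to S1662. The 2,157 bp insert came from synthetic double-stranded DNA and was introduced by ligation-independent cloning between XhoI and XbaI sites, both of which are retained. An N-terminal HiBiT peptide followed by a short glycine/serine linker is fused in frame to the fragment. HiBiT is the small NanoLuc complementation tag, which produces luminescence when paired with the LgBiT partner and so allows the tagged protein to be quantified. The automated annotation labels the coding region as mouse Nwd2, which reflects the closest database match rather than the human origin stated in the catalogue entry.

Expression is driven by the CMV immediate-early enhancer and promoter, followed by a chimeric β-globin/immunoglobulin intron that improves transcript processing, and terminated by an SV40 polyadenylation signal. A T7 promoter upstream of the coding sequence serves as a sequencing primer site. The plasmid replicates at high copy in E. coli from a ColE1/pUC-type origin, with kanamycin selection provided by an EM7-driven neo (nptII) gene that is preceded by a loxP site. The catalogue lists neomycin/G418 as the mammalian selectable marker. The sequenced record, however, shows neo under a bacterial promoter, alongside a separate SV40 promoter-driven blasticidin S deaminase cassette with a synthetic poly(A) signal, so blasticidin selection may also be available. The associated publication is a ligandability survey of WD40 repeat proteins, but the record does not state the specific assay for which this construct was used.
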