Features (pLannotate 1.2.2; 17 found; start..end, strand, type, name):
     24..105     -  polyA_signal   SV40 poly(A) signal: SV40 polyadenylation signal
    128..211     -  CDS            large T antigen (fragment): large T antigen from SV40 (simian virus 40)
    276..641     +  enhancer       CMV enhancer: human cytomegalovirus immediate early enhancer
    643..842     +  promoter       CMV promoter: human cytomegalovirus (CMV) immediate early promoter
    981..1113    +  intron         chimeric intron: chimera between introns from human β-globin and immunoglobulin heavy chain genes
   1157..1175    +  promoter       T7 promoter: promoter for bacteriophage T7 RNA polymerase
   1250..3406    +  CDS            Nwd2 (fragment): NWD2_MOUSE - Also known as Kiaa1239. Experimental evidence at protein level: Swiss-Prot protein existence level 1. From Mus musculus (Mouse).
   3437..3455    +  misc_feature   MCS (fragment): pUC18/19 multiple cloning site
   3504..3625    -  polyA_signal   SV40 poly(A) signal: SV40 polyadenylation signal
   3648..3716    -  CDS            large T antigen (fragment): large T antigen from SV40 (simian virus 40)
   3740..3773    +  protein_bind   loxP: Cre-mediated recombination occurs in the 8-bp core sequence (GCATACAT). Cre recombinase
   3783..3830    +  promoter       EM7 promoter: synthetic bacterial promoter&nbsp
   3862..4653    +  CDS            neo: KKA2_KLEPN - Also known as kan, nptII. Experimental evidence at protein level: Swiss-Prot protein existence level 1. Resistance to kanamycin, neomycin, paromomycin, ribostamycin, butirosin and gentamicin B. From Klebsiella pneumoniae.
   4814..5402    -  rep_origin     ori: high-copy-number ColE1/pMB1/pBR322/pUC origin of replication
   5528..5576    -  polyA_signal   poly(A) signal: synthetic polyadenylation signal
   5600..5998    -  CDS            BSD: blasticidin S deaminase; Aspergillus terreus BSD; confers resistance to blasticidin
   6029..6386    -  promoter       SV40 promoter: SV40 enhancer and early promoter
>Addgene plasmid #211245 | pBiT3.1-N_NWD2:944-1662 | addgene full sequence | sequence record 423398 | Addgene NGS Result
AAGACGCGTTAATTAAGACGTCGGCAGTGAAAAAAATGCTTTATTTGTGAAATTTGTGATGCTATTGCTT
TATTTGTAACCATTATAAGCTGCAATAAACAAGTTAACAACAACAATTGCATTCATTTTATGTTTCAGGT
TCAGGGGGAGGTGTGGGAGGTTTTTTAAAGCAAGTAAAACCTCTACAAATGTGGTATGGCTGATTATGAT
CCGCGGCCGCAATACGTCGACGTTATCAGCTGACTTCGTACGAGAGCCTAGGATTATGGCGCGCCACTAG
TTATTAATAGTAATCAATTACGGGGTCATTAGTTCATAGCCCATATATGGAGTTCCGCGTTACATAACTT
ACGGTAAATGGCCCGCCTGGCTGACCGCCCAACGACCCCCGCCCATTGACGTCAATAATGACGTATGTTC
CCATAGTAACGCCAATAGGGACTTTCCATTGACGTCAATGGGTGGAGTATTTACGGTAAACTGCCCACTT
GGCAGTACATCAAGTGTATCATATGCCAAGTCCGCCCCCTATTGACGTCAATGACGGTAAATGGCCCGCC
TGGCATTATGCCCAGTACATGACCTTACGGGACTTTCCTACTTGGCAGTACATCTACGTATTAGTCATCG
CTATTACCATGGTGATGCGGTTTTGGCAGTACACCAATGGGCGTGGATAGCGGTTTGACTCACGGGGATT
TCCAAGTCTCCACCCCATTGACGTCAATGGGAGTTTGTTTTGGCACCAAAATCAACGGGACTTTCCAAAA
TGTCGTAATAACCCCGCCCCGTTGACGCAAATGGGCGGTAGGCGTGTACGGTGGGAGGTCTATATAAGCA
GAGCTGGTTTAGTGAACCGTCAGATCACTAGAATCTTTATTGCGGTAGTTTATCACAGTTAAATTGCTAA
CGCAGTCAGTGCTTCTGACACAACAGTCTCGAACTTAAGCTGCAGAAGTTGGTCGTGAGGCACTGGGCAG
GTAAGTATCAAGGTTACAAGACAGGTTTAAGGAGACCAATAGAAACTGGGCTTGTCGAGACAGAGAAGAC
TCTTGCGTTTCTGATAGGCACCTATTGGTCTTACTGACATCCACTTTGCCTTTCTCTCCACAGGTGTCCA
CTCCCAGTTCAATTACAGCTCTTAAGGCTAGAGTATTAATACGACTCACTATAGGGGTTAGCGATCGCCA
TGGTGAGCGGCTGGCGGCTGTTCAAGAAGATTAGCGGGAGCTCCGGTGGCTCGAGCGGTTCCATTGTACC
ACTGCATTCATCCATGGATGTGACATACAGCCCAGAGCGTCTTCCCTTATCATCCAGTCACCTGCATGTC
ACAGAGATCCTGCCTACCTGTAACCCCAGCACTGTCCTCACAGCTTTAGAAAATGGTTCCATCAGCACCT
GGGATGTAGAGACTCGACAGCTACTCAGGCAAATCACCACAGCCCAGTCTGTCATCCTGGGCATGAAACT
CACCAGTGATGAAAAGTACCTTGTGGTGGCTACAACAAATAACACCTTGTTGATTTATGACAATGTCAAT
TCTTGCCTCCTGTCTGAAGTAGAAATCAAGGGGACCAAGCATGGAAGCAGCGCCACCTACATCAATGGAT
TTACACTGTCCGCCAACCACGCCCTTGCATGGCTCGAAGCCAGCAAAGATGTCACTGTCATCGATCTGCT
GTACGGATGGCCGCTTTACCAGTTCCACTGCTGGTATGAAGTGACGTGCGTCCAGTGCTCCCTGGATGGT
CTGTATGCTTTCTGTGGCCAATACCTGAACACAACCACCATATTTCATTTAGGGAGTGGAGAAAAGTTAT
GTACAGTGACATCAGAATTTTCAGGTGGATTTGTGAAGTTTCTTCTTATCTTGGACACAGCTCAGGAAAT
GGTCATGGTAGACAGTGAAGGAAGTCTTTCTGTTTGGAATACTGAGGACATTTCCAGCCCCCAGCTGACT
GATGACTTTGATTGCCGAAGAGAAGACAGTGAGGTGGTCAGCATTGAGCTTTCAGAAGACCAAAGTGCAG
TTCTGATCTGTAAAGCCCTCAGCATTGAGCTCTTAGATACTGGTCTGTGGAAGGTGGCTGAAAAGTTCAG
AGCCAAGCACAACGAACGCTTTATATCTGCCGTGCTGTCTAAAAATGGAGATTGTATCATCGCCACCATG
GAAAATACCTCAGCTGTGTTTTTTTGGAGGCGGGACACAGGACAGTGTATGGCAAGCTTGCAGGAAATCT
CAGGTTCCATTGTTAAGTTAGTGAAATCCAGTCACCACAATATGCTACTGTCTTTATCAACCAGTGGTGT
TCTTTCCATTTGGGACATAGATATAATCACAGCTATGTCCAACATAGATAAGACTGGAAAACCCATCCAA
AGTCTGTTGTTGCCTGCTAGAGGGGAAATCATTTACTCCCTGGATGGATCCGATTGTGTTCATAAGTGGA
ACTTCAGCAGTGGCTTCATCGAAGCAGTATTCAAGCATGAAGGAATAGTTGAACACTGTGTGTTAACATC
CACCGGAGATATAATGGTGACATCAGATGACAAAAGCAGCCAGTATGTCTGGCACACCAGCAGTGGTGAA
AACCTTTTTCGAATTAACGGGCAGAGAATATCTCAGCTGCTGATTACACACAATGACCAGTTTGTGGTCT
CGCTCTGTGAGGAAAATGCCTCCAGGGTTTGGAGGCTCGCCACAGGCCACAGGGTCTGCAACATTCTGAC
CACTTTGCAGAATGCCTTTATTACCTCCGCAAATACCTTCGTGGTGGGAATGACTAAAAGCAAAGTGTTG
GCAGTCAGTCTTTGGACAGGAAGTATCACCAAGAAATTTTGCTGTGAAGATGGGACCACCATCGTGAATT
TTAAATTAATCCCTGACTGTCCTGATATCATCGTGTTTATCACATCGGCCGAGACTGTGAACATCTGGAG
TCTGACAGATGAAGTGATCTGTCGGCGCGTGCAACTTCCAAACAACTTCTTGAAAAATCTGGAGGACTTT
GAAATTTCTCCCAATGGAAAGCTAGGCATTATAGCCAGGGGAGATGAAAACATCAATGTGCTAGATTTAT
ACAGTGGTAAATTGCGGGTGGTTCACGCCTCTGGGATCATCTGGCGGCAGAGGTTGTCTCGGGATGGTCG
CTACCTGGTATACATTTGTTTCCGAAATGGGGAGGAGGAGGATGAAAATGGTGCAATATTCAGTTTAATT
GTAATGAGACTGGCAGATGGCAAAAATATCGGTGCTTGTTCCCTTTACAAAACACCAACTTTCCTTGCAC
TCTCCCAGAGGCACCTGAACATCATTGTGGGCTTTGATGATGGGAGTATAGGGATCTACACGGTAGTAGA
CCGTGTAGATGCTGCACTGAAAATCAAAATTGCCACTTCAAATAGCTAATCTAGAGGTCAAGCTTCGGGG
GTTTAAACCTGCAGGCATGCAAGCTGATTTGGCTGCTGCCACCGCTGAGCAAGGCCGCTTCGAGCAGACA
TGATAAGATACATTGATGAGTTTGGACAAACCACAACTAGAATGCAGTGAAAAAAATGCTTTATTTGTGA
AATTTGTGATGCTATTGCTTTATTTGTAACCATTATAAGCTGCAATAAACAAGTTAACAACAACAATTGC
ATTCATTTTATGTTTCAGGTTCAGGGGGAGATGTGGGAGGTTTTTTTAAGCAAGTAAAACCTCTACAAAT
GTGGTAAAATCTTAATTAAGACTTCTAATATAACTTCGTATAGCATACATTATACGAAGTTATGGTTCCA
CTGTTGACAATTAATCATCGGCATAGTATATCGGCATAGTATAATACGACAAGGTGAGGAACTAAACCCA
GGAGGCAGATCATGATTGAACAAGATGGATTGCACGCAGGTTCTCCGGCCGCTTGGGTGGAGAGGCTATT
CGGCTATGACTGGGCACAACAGACAATCGGCTGCTCTGATGCCGCCGTGTTCCGGCTGTCAGCGCAGGGG
CGCCCGGTTCTTTTTGTCAAGACCGACCTGTCCGGTGCCCTGAATGAACTGCAGGACGAGGCAGCGCGGC
TATCGTGGCTGGCCACGACGGGCGTTCCTTGCGCAGCTGTGCTCGACGTTGTCACTGAAGCGGGAAGGGA
CTGGCTGCTATTGGGCGAAGTGCCGGGGCAGGATCTCCTGTCATCTCACCTTGCTCCTGCCGAGAAAGTA
TCCATCATGGCTGATGCAATGCGGCGGCTGCATACGCTTGATCCGGCTACCTGCCCATTCGACCACCAAG
CGAAACATCGCATCGAGCGAGCACGTACTCGGATGGAAGCCGGTCTTGTCGATCAGGATGATCTGGACGA
AGAGCATCAGGGGCTCGCGCCAGCCGAACTGTTCGCCAGGCTCAAGGCGCGCATGCCCGACGGCGAGGAT
CTCGTCGTGACCCATGGCGATGCCTGCTTGCCGAATATCATGGTGGAAAATGGCCGCTTTTCTGGATTCA
TCGACTGTGGCCGGCTGGGTGTGGCGGACCGCTATCAGGACATAGCGTTGGCTACCCGTGATATTGCTGA
AGAGCTTGGCGGCGAATGGGCTGACCGCTTCCTCGTGCTTTACGGTATCGCCGCTCCCGATTCGCAGCGC
ATCGCCTTCTATCGCCTTCTTGACGAGTTCTTCTGATTCGAAATGACCGACCAAGCGACGCCCAACCGGT
ATCAGCTCACTCAAAGGCGGTAATACGGTTATCCACAGAATCAGGGGATAACGCAGGAAAGAACATGTGA
GCAAAAGGCCAGCAAAAGGCCAGGAACCGTAAAAAGGCCGCGTTGCTGGCGTTTTTCCATAGGCTCCGCC
CCCCTGACGAGCATCACAAAAATCGACGCTCAAGTCAGAGGTGGCGAAACCCGACAGGACTATAAAGATA
CCAGGCGTTTCCCCCTGGAAGCTCCCTCGTGCGCTCTCCTGTTCCGACCCTGCCGCTTACCGGATACCTG
TCCGCCTTTCTCCCTTCGGGAAGCGTGGCGCTTTCTCATAGCTCACGCTGTAGGTATCTCAGTTCGGTGT
AGGTCGTTCGCTCCAAGCTGGGCTGTGTGCACGAACCCCCCGTTCAGCCCGACCGCTGCGCCTTATCCGG
TAACTATCGTCTTGAGTCCAACCCGGTAAGACACGACTTATCGCCACTGGCAGCAGCCACTGGTAACAGG
ATTAGCAGAGCGAGGTATGTAGGCGGTGCTACAGAGTTCTTGAAGTGGTGGCCTAACTACGGCTACACTA
GAAGGACAGTATTTGGTATCTGCGCTCTGCTGAAGCCAGTTACCTTCGGAAAAAGAGTTGGTAGCTCTTG
ATCCGGCAAACAAACCACCGCTGGTAGCGGTGGTTTTTTTGTTTGCAAGCAGCAGATTACGCGCAGAAAA
AAAGGATTTCAAGAAGATCCTTTGATCTTTTCTACGGGGTCTGACGCTCAGTGGAACGAAAACTCACGTT
AAGGGATTTTGGTCATGAGATTATCAAAAAGGATCTTCACCTAGATCCTTTTATAGTCCGGAATCGTCAC
ACAAAAAACCAACACACAGATGTAATGAAAATAAAGATATTTTATTGCGGCCATCGTGATGGCTAGAGTT
TAGCCCTCCCACACATAACCAGAGGGCAGCAATTCACGAATCCCAACTGCCGTCGGCTGTCCATCACTGT
CCTTCACTATGGCTTTGATCCCAGGATGCAGATCGAGAAGCACCTGTCGGCACCGTCCGCAGGGGCTCAA
GATGCCCCTGTTCTCATTTCCGATCGCGACGATACAAGTCAGGTTGCCAGCTGCCGCAGCAGCAGCAGTG
CCCAGCACCACGAGTTCTGCACAAGGTCCCCCAGTAAAATGATATACATTGACACCAGTGAAGATGCGGC
CGTCGCTAGAGAGAGCTGCGCTGGCGACGCTGTAGTCTTCAGAGATGGGGATGCTGTTGATTGTAGCCGT
TGCTCTTTCAATGAGGGTGGATTCTTCTTGAGACAAAGGCTTGGCCATGGTGGCGCTAGTGTCAGAAGAA
TCGAGCTTTTTGCAAAAGCCTAGGCCTCCAAAAAAGCCTCCTCACTACTTCTGGAATAGCTCAGAGGCCG
AGGCGGCCTCGGCCTCTGCATAAATAAAAAAAATTAGTCAGCCATGGGGCGGAGAATGGGCGGAACTGGG
CGGAGTTAGGGGCGGGATGGGCGGAGTTAGGGGCGGGACTATGGTTGCTGACTAATTGAGATGCATGCTT
TGCATACTTCTGCCTGCTGGGGAGCCTGGGGACTTTCCACACCTGGTTGCTGACTAATTGAGATGCATGC
TTTGCATACTTCTGCCTGCTGGGGAGCCTGGGGACTTTCCACACCCTAACTGACACACATTCCACAGCTG
GTTCTTTCCGCCTCAGAAGGTACCTAACCAAGTTCCTCTTTCAGAGGTTATTTCAGGCCATGGTGCTGCG
C
