>Addgene plasmid #211245 | pBiT3.1-N_NWD2:944-1662 | depositor partial sequence | sequence record 411968 | Insert sequence
TCCATTGTACCACTGCATTCATCCATGGATGTGACATACAGCCCAGAGCGTCTTCCCTTATCATCCAGTC
ACCTGCATGTCACAGAGATCCTGCCTACCTGTAACCCCAGCACTGTCCTCACAGCTTTAGAAAATGGTTC
CATCAGCACCTGGGATGTAGAGACTCGACAGCTACTCAGGCAAATCACCACAGCCCAGTCTGTCATCCTG
GGCATGAAACTCACCAGTGATGAAAAGTACCTTGTGGTGGCTACAACAAATAACACCTTGTTGATTTATG
ACAATGTCAATTCTTGCCTCCTGTCTGAAGTAGAAATCAAGGGGACCAAGCATGGAAGCAGCGCCACCTA
CATCAATGGATTTACACTGTCCGCCAACCACGCCCTTGCATGGCTCGAAGCCAGCAAAGATGTCACTGTC
ATCGATCTGCTGTACGGATGGCCGCTTTACCAGTTCCACTGCTGGTATGAAGTGACGTGCGTCCAGTGCT
CCCTGGATGGTCTGTATGCTTTCTGTGGCCAATACCTGAACACAACCACCATATTTCATTTAGGGAGTGG
AGAAAAGTTATGTACAGTGACATCAGAATTTTCAGGTGGATTTGTGAAGTTTCTTCTTATCTTGGACACA
GCTCAGGAAATGGTCATGGTAGACAGTGAAGGAAGTCTTTCTGTTTGGAATACTGAGGACATTTCCAGCC
CCCAGCTGACTGATGACTTTGATTGCCGAAGAGAAGACAGTGAGGTGGTCAGCATTGAGCTTTCAGAAGA
CCAAAGTGCAGTTCTGATCTGTAAAGCCCTCAGCATTGAGCTCTTAGATACTGGTCTGTGGAAGGTGGCT
GAAAAGTTCAGAGCCAAGCACAACGAACGCTTTATATCTGCCGTGCTGTCTAAAAATGGAGATTGTATCA
TCGCCACCATGGAAAATACCTCAGCTGTGTTTTTTTGGAGGCGGGACACAGGACAGTGTATGGCAAGCTT
GCAGGAAATCTCAGGTTCCATTGTTAAGTTAGTGAAATCCAGTCACCACAATATGCTACTGTCTTTATCA
ACCAGTGGTGTTCTTTCCATTTGGGACATAGATATAATCACAGCTATGTCCAACATAGATAAGACTGGAA
AACCCATCCAAAGTCTGTTGTTGCCTGCTAGAGGGGAAATCATTTACTCCCTGGATGGATCCGATTGTGT
TCATAAGTGGAACTTCAGCAGTGGCTTCATCGAAGCAGTATTCAAGCATGAAGGAATAGTTGAACACTGT
GTGTTAACATCCACCGGAGATATAATGGTGACATCAGATGACAAAAGCAGCCAGTATGTCTGGCACACCA
GCAGTGGTGAAAACCTTTTTCGAATTAACGGGCAGAGAATATCTCAGCTGCTGATTACACACAATGACCA
GTTTGTGGTCTCGCTCTGTGAGGAAAATGCCTCCAGGGTTTGGAGGCTCGCCACAGGCCACAGGGTCTGC
AACATTCTGACCACTTTGCAGAATGCCTTTATTACCTCCGCAAATACCTTCGTGGTGGGAATGACTAAAA
GCAAAGTGTTGGCAGTCAGTCTTTGGACAGGAAGTATCACCAAGAAATTTTGCTGTGAAGATGGGACCAC
CATCGTGAATTTTAAATTAATCCCTGACTGTCCTGATATCATCGTGTTTATCACATCGGCCGAGACTGTG
AACATCTGGAGTCTGACAGATGAAGTGATCTGTCGGCGCGTGCAACTTCCAAACAACTTCTTGAAAAATC
TGGAGGACTTTGAAATTTCTCCCAATGGAAAGCTAGGCATTATAGCCAGGGGAGATGAAAACATCAATGT
GCTAGATTTATACAGTGGTAAATTGCGGGTGGTTCACGCCTCTGGGATCATCTGGCGGCAGAGGTTGTCT
CGGGATGGTCGCTACCTGGTATACATTTGTTTCCGAAATGGGGAGGAGGAGGATGAAAATGGTGCAATAT
TCAGTTTAATTGTAATGAGACTGGCAGATGGCAAAAATATCGGTGCTTGTTCCCTTTACAAAACACCAAC
TTTCCTTGCACTCTCCCAGAGGCACCTGAACATCATTGTGGGCTTTGATGATGGGAGTATAGGGATCTAC
ACGGTAGTAGACCGTGTAGATGCTGCACTGAAAATCAAAATTGCCACTTCAAATAGC
